>Addgene plasmid #86200 | pBbA5k-Maqu_0582 | addgene full sequence | sequence record 173329 | Addgene NGS Result
ATGCAGACAGAGAAGAGTTTGATGGTGCGGCTATTTGGGGTCCGCATGTTGCCAATGTGGTTGGCGGTTC
TTTTGCTGGCTGGTTGTGACAATTCCTCCGGTCAGGCAAAGGCTGAACGGTCAGCGCCGCCGCCTCCGGA
AGTCGGGGTTGTTGAAATGCAGCCGCAGCGTGTGAACCTTTCAATGGAACTGCCGGGCAGGACCGCCGCT
TACCGTATCTCGGAAGTGAGGCCGCAAGTCACGGGCATTTTGCAGGAGCGCTTGTTTGAACAAGGCGCCC
AGGTCAAAGCAGGTGAGGTCCTCTACCAGATCGACCCCAACCGATACCGTGCTGCCCATCAACGGGCCCA
GGCAGAACTGGAGCGCGCACAGGCCGAATTGCGACAGGCTCAGCGGGAGTGGGCACGTACGTCAGACTTG
TTTGAGAAGAATGCGGTCAGCAAGCGTCAGCGTGATGAAGCGCTATCGGCCTTGGAGGCAGCCCGGGCGG
ATGTCTCCCGATCCGAGGCGATGGTCGAAACGGCGGGTATCGAGCTGGCGTATACCGAGGTCAAGGCTCC
CATCGCCGGGCGCATTGGCCCGACACTGTACACGGAGGGTGCACTGGTAACCGCCAATCAGCCCCAGGTC
CTGGCGCGCGTGGTTCAGCTTGATCCCATGTATGTCGATATTCAGCTACCGGTCGAAAAACTGGCTCGAA
TTCGGTCGTCTCTGAATGAGGGCGCGGCTTCTAAGCCCGGCCTAAATGAAGCCGAGACTGTTTTGTTGCG
CGATGACGGTACTCTCTATCCGCATAAGGGACGCGTTGACGTTGCGGATGTTACCGTCAACCAAAGCACC
AGTTCGGTCACTGTGCGGGCGGTTTTCCCCAATCCTGACGAAGACCTTCTGCCTGGAATGTACGTGCGCG
TTCGCCTGAGCGAGGGGGTGCGGGAGAACGCCCTTCTGGCGCCGCAGCAGGGCGTGAGCCGTAATCCGCA
AGGCGAGGCCACGGCGTTGCTGGTCAACCCGCAGGGAGAAGTTGTTGCCCGCCAGTTAGAGGCAGAGCGG
GCCATTGGCGCTTTCTGGCTGGTGGAGAACGGGTTAGAGCCGGGGGATCGCCTTATCGTCTCCGGTCTGC
AAAAGGTTCGGCCAGGGGCCAAGGTGAAGCCGGTTGAGGCAGATGTTCCATTACATCCCACCCAAAACCA
GCAAGCCAGTGGCAAGGATAGTTCACAGAAAAGCGCCTCCGACGACGAGGGCCCCGCACAATGATTAATT
TCTTCATTTCCAGGCCCGTTTTTTCCTGGGTTCTGGCCATTGTCGCCATGTTGGCGGGCATCATGGCGAT
CTTCGTTTTGCCGGTCCAGCGATACCCGTCGGTGGCGCCGCCGGCGGTGGAGATTCAGGCCGATTATCCT
GGCGCCTCGGCGGACACCGTGTCCAATACGGTGGTTCAGGTCATTGAACAAGAGATGACCGGCCTCGACA
ATTTGCTCTATATGGGGTCAACAGCGGATTCCTCAGGCCACGCTACGGTTACTCTCACCTTTGCGGCGGG
CACCGATCCGGACATTGCCCAGGTCCAGGTGCAGAACAAGCTCAAACTGGCGGAACCGCGGCTCCCGGAG
GTGGTGCGCCAGCAGGGGATCAGCGTCGAGAAATCCAGCACCAGTTTTCTGATGGTAATGGCATTCGTCT
CTACCGACGGTCGCCTCAGCAAGCTGGATATCGCCGATTTTATCAGCTCCGAGTTAGCCGAACCCATTGG
ACGGGTAACTGGTATCGGCAGCGTGCAGGTTTTCGGCTCTGAATATGCGATGCGGATTTGGCTGGACCCT
TCGGCGTTGACCAATTACGGCCTGACCGTCGCCGACGTGAGCGCCGCCATCGAGGCGCAAAACGCCCAGG
TCACCGCCGGCCAGCTCGGCGGGCTGCCCGCGGTCGAGGGTCAGCAGCTCAATGCCACGGTCACCGCCCA
GACCTTGCTCACCTCAACCGAAGAGTTCCGCAACATCCTGCTCAAGAGTATGCCCGACGGGTCCCGGGTG
CGCCTGGGGGATGTTGCCCGCGTTGAGCTGGGCGGCGGTGCAGTCCAGATTGACACTTTCTACGATGGCG
AGCCGGCAGCCGGCCTTGGCATCAATCTGGCGCCGGGTGCCAACTCGCTTGCGGTCACAGAGGCTGTTAA
AGCGCGGCTCCAGGAGCTCGAGCCGTATTTTCCGGAAGGGGTGGAGATTCGGTATCCCTACCAGACGGCC
CCCTTCGTGGAGGCCTCCATCGACGCGGTGGTCACAACCATCATCGAGGCAATCGCCCTGGTGGTCCTGG
TCATGCTGGTATTTCTCCAGAGTTGGCGGGCTACCCTGATACCAGCGATCGCAATCCCGGTGGTGCTGCT
GGGCACCTTTGCGATCATGGCGGCCTTCGGCTTTTCCATCAACATGCTCACTCTCTTCGGTCTCGTATTG
GCGATCGGCCTTCTGGTGGATGACGCCATCGTGGTGGTTGAGAACGTCGAGCGTGTGATGCATGAGGACG
GCCTGAGCCCGATGGAGGCGACGCGCAAGTCCATGGGGCAGATAGCCAGCGCGCTGATTGGCATCGGCGT
GGTGTTGTCTGCGGTGTTTATCCCGATGGCCTTCTTTCCGGGCTCCACCGGGGCAATCTATCGGCAGTTT
TCCCTGAGTATTGCTGGTGCCATGGTGCTTTCGGTGCTGGTGGCTCTGATTCTGAGCCCCATGCTGTGTG
GTCGGATCCTCAAGCCCACGCATGAAAGAACCTTGCTGCAAAAACTGTTCGGCTGGTTTGAGGCAGGCCT
GGGGCGACTGACCCGGGGCTATGTCCGCCTGGTTGGCCATACGGCGCGCCACGCCTGGCTCTACACACTG
GCGTTCCTGGGCATCGTCGGCCTGGTGGCCGTTCTCTTTGTGCGGTTGCCCGGCGGGTTCCTGCCCGCGG
AAGACCAGGGGTTCGCCGTGGTGCAGTATCAGTTGCCCGCCGGTGCGACCCAGCAGCGCACAATCGATAC
GATTCAGGTTATCGAAGATTACTTCATGGACCAGGATGAGGTGCAGGGCCTCTTCACAATCGCTGGTTTC
AGCTTCGCTGGCCGGGCGCAGAACGCGGGACTGGCGTTCGTCAATCTCAAGCCATGGAGTGAGCGCGATC
CCGAGACGCAAAGCGCCGACGCGATCATTCAGCGGGCGAACCGGGCGCTTGCCGGGCTGGTGCGTGATGG
GCGGGCTTTTGCTTTCAATTTGCCACCGATACCGGAATTGGGGCAGGCCCTGGGCTTTGAATTGCGTTTA
CAGGATCGGGGTGCCATCGGGCATGAAGCGCTCATGGCAGCGCAAGGTCAATTGCTGCAGTTGGCGGCCG
AAAGCCCCGTGCTGACGAGTGTGCGCCCCAACGGTTTGGCGGACAATCCCCGCTACAAAGTGGACATTGA
TTACGAAAAGGCGCAGGCCCTTGGCATAGAGCCGTCCGAGATCAGTCGACTTCTGTCGGTGACCTGGGGC
TCGCAATACGTTAACGATTTTCTCCATGAGGGGCGGGTCAAGCGAGTCTATGTTCAGGGTGATGCCCCTT
TCCGGATGCTGCCTGAGGATTTTGAGGCGTGGTATCTGCGAGCCGCTAACGGAGAGATGACCCCGTTGAG
CGAAGTGACGAACGGACGCTGGGAGTATGGCTCACCGCGCCTTGAGCGTTTCAACGGTGTTCCGTCCCGT
CAGATTCAGGGTGAGCCGGCACCGGGCTACAGTACCGGTGAGGCCATGGCGGAGGTCGAACGTTTGATCG
CTCAACTCCCGGACGGTGTGGCCGGCGCCTGGAGCGGCCTGTCCTATCAGGAGCGCCAGGCCGGTGCCCA
GGCATCCCTGCTTTACGCGCTGTCGGCACTGGTGGTGTTTCTGGCGCTCGCCGCGCTCTACGAAAGTTGG
ACCATACCCATTTCCGTGATGCTGGCGGTGCCCTTGGGCGTACTCGGGGCGGTACTTGCAGCGATGGTTC
GCGGGCTTCCTAACGACGTCTTCTTCCAGGTTGGCATTCTGACCACCGTTGGTGTGACTGCGCGCAACGC
TATACTTCTGGTGGAGTTCGCCCGCTCGTTAGAGGATCAGGGAATGAAATTGATCGAGGCAACCAAGGAA
GCGGCGCGAGTGCGCTTGAGGCCGATTCTGATGACATCGGTTGCTTTCGGCATGGGTGTGTTGCCGCTTG
CTTTCGCCAGTGGTGCCGGTGCAACCACCCGTATTGCGATAGGAACGGCGGTTCTTGGCGGCATGATTTC
GGCAACGATACTGGCGACGTTCTTTATTCCACTGTTCTATGTGGTCGTCCGCCGTATCACGGATTTTCTG
AGTGGCTCCAGAGACCAGGATGACTCGGCTGCGGCCGCTCCCGGACGGGCAAATGGAGGTGTGGCTGATA
ACCGTTAAGGTATTGCTGACCACTTTGATGGTGTTGTCACTTGGTGGCTGCTCACTCGCGCCGACTGTTA
AGAAGCCCGAGCCGTCGATGCCGGAAAACTGGACGTCCGCACGACTTTCGGCGGACGAGAAACTCCCTCT
GGACTGGTGGCGTGGCTATGGCGATCCGGCACTTGTCACGCTTGTTGAGGAGGCACTTGATGCCAACAAC
GATCTGCAGCTCGCCGCTGCCCGGGTTGCCGAAGCAAGGGCGCTCCTTACCGGACAGCAGGCAGAACGAT
ACCCACTTCTGGAGGTGGAGGGCTCCGCGGTGCGCCAGGGCCCGAGTGAGGAGTCCGTCAACAGTACTGG
TGGTCAACCCTTCAATGATATCCAGGTTGGCGGTGTTCTATCGTACGAGCTGGATCTCTGGGGGCGGCTT
GCCAATGCCAGCGAAGCAGCCCGGGCACGGCTTCTGGCCAGTGCAGCGAATCGCGAGGCCGTGCGACTGG
CCGTGATTGGTGAGGTGGCCAATGGTTACTTCAATTTGCGTGCGCTTGATCGTCAGATCGACATCGCGGA
ACGCACCGTGTCGTCCCGCCGCGAATCGGTCGCCCTGCAACGGGCCCGGTTTGAAGGAGGCGAGATTAAT
GAATTGGCCCTGCGGCAGGCAGAATCCGAGCTTGCGGCCGCTGAATCCGAACTTCCGAGGCTTCGCCAAC
AGCGCTCCCTTCAGCGAAACGCCTTGGCAGTGCTTCTGGGGCGAGATCCACAACGGATTGTACGTAGTGA
TATTTCCGTAGCGAATACCATTGGTGAGATGGATGTTCCGGCCAGTATCCCTGCAGGCCGACCAGCAGAT
CTGATGGTTCGGCGACCCGACATTGCCGCAGCCGAACAGGAATTGATCGCGGCCAACGCCGAAATCGGTG
TTGCCCGGGCGGCGTTTCTGCCCAGGATTTCATTCGAGGGGCTGCTGGGCCTGCGAAGTGCGTCCGGTGG
CGACTTGTTCCAGGGTTCGGCATCCACGTGGCAGTTGGGCGGCTCGTTAGTCGGCCCGTTGCTGGACTTC
GGGCGTTCCGAGGCACTAGTCAATCAGGCGGAGGCGCGTCAACGCCAGGCCCTGATTGCGTATCGTCAGG
CCATTCAGGTGGCGTTTCGGGAGGTGCTCGACGCGATGGCCGGGGTGCGTGGTACCGAAGATCGCCTGGA
AGCGCAGGCCCGGCAGGTAGCAGCACTGCGAAGCACGGCTAAACTTGCGCGATTGCGCTTTGAGGGTGGC
GCGTCCAGTTACCTGGAGGTGCTGGACGCTGAACGAAGCCTGTTTACAACCGAACTTGATCTCGTGGAAA
CGCGGCGCGATCACTTGCAGTCGACGGTTAATTTGTATCGCGCGCTGGGCGGGGGTTGGCAGAATTCATT
GCAATCTTCTGATTATGAAAACACTGACCATCATCACCATCACCACTGAGGATCCAAACTCGAGTAAGGA
TCTCCAGGCATCAAATAAAACGAAAGGCTCAGTCGAAAGACTGGGCCTTTCGTTTTATCTGTTGTTTGTC
GGTGAACGCTCTCTACTAGAGTCACACTGGCTCACCTTCGGGTGGGCCTTTCTGCGTTTATACCTAGGGA
TATATTCCGCTTCCTCGCTCACTGACTCGCTACGCTCGGTCGTTCGACTGCGGCGAGCGGAAATGGCTTA
CGAACGGGGCGGAGATTTCCTGGAAGATGCCAGGAAGATACTTAACAGGGAAGTGAGAGGGCCGCGGCAA
AGCCGTTTTTCCATAGGCTCCGCCCCCCTGACAAGCATCACGAAATCTGACGCTCAAATCAGTGGTGGCG
AAACCCGACAGGACTATAAAGATACCAGGCGTTTCCCCCTGGCGGCTCCCTCGTGCGCTCTCCTGTTCCT
GCCTTTCGGTTTACCGGTGTCATTCCGCTGTTATGGCCGCGTTTGTCTCATTCCACGCCTGACACTCAGT
TCCGGGTAGGCAGTTCGCTCCAAGCTGGACTGTATGCACGAACCCCCCGTTCAGTCCGACCGCTGCGCCT
TATCCGGTAACTATCGTCTTGAGTCCAACCCGGAAAGACATGCAAAAGCACCACTGGCAGCAGCCACTGG
TAATTGATTTAGAGGAGTTAGTCTTGAAGTCATGCGCCGGTTAAGGCTAAACTGAAAGGACAAGTTTTGG
TGACTGCGCTCCTCCAAGCCAGTTACCTCGGTTCAAAGAGTTGGTAGCTCAGAGAACCTTCGAAAAACCG
CCCTGCAAGGCGGTTTTTTCGTTTTCAGAGCAAGAGATTACGCGCAGACCAAAACGATCTCAAGAAGATC
ATCTTATTAATCAGATAAAATATTTCTAGATTTCAGTGCAATTTATCTCTTCAAATGTAGCACCTGAAGT
CAGCCCCATACGATATAAGTTGTTACTAGTGCTTGGATTCTCACCAATAAAAAACGCCCGGCGGCAACCG
AGCGTTCTGAACAAATCCAGATGGAGTTCTGAGGTCATTACTGGATCTATCAACAGGAGTCCAAGCGAGC
TCTCGAACCCCAGAGTCCCGCTCAGAAGAACTCGTCAAGAAGGCGATAGAAGGCGATGCGCTGCGAATCG
GGAGCGGCGATACCGTAAAGCACGAGGAAGCGGTCAGCCCATTCGCCGCCAAGCTCTTCAGCAATATCAC
GGGTAGCCAACGCTATGTCCTGATAGCGGTCCGCCACACCCAGCCGGCCACAGTCGATGAATCCAGAAAA
GCGGCCATTTTCCACCATGATATTCGGCAAGCAGGCATCGCCATGGGTCACGACGAGATCCTCGCCGTCG
GGCATGCGCGCCTTGAGCCTGGCGAACAGTTCGGCTGGCGCGAGCCCCTGATGCTCTTCGTCCAGATCAT
CCTGATCGACAAGACCGGCTTCCATCCGAGTACGTGCTCGCTCGATGCGATGTTTCGCTTGGTGGTCGAA
TGGGCAGGTAGCCGGATCAAGCGTATGCAGCCGCCGCATTGCATCAGCCATGATGGATACTTTCTCGGCA
GGAGCAAGGTGAGATGACAGGAGATCCTGCCCCGGCACTTCGCCCAATAGCAGCCAGTCCCTTCCCGCTT
CAGTGACAACGTCGAGCACAGCTGCGCAAGGAACGCCCGTCGTGGCCAGCCACGATAGCCGCGCTGCCTC
GTCCTGCAGTTCATTCAGGGCACCGGACAGGTCGGTCTTGACAAAAAGAACCGGGCGCCCCTGCGCTGAC
AGCCGGAACACGGCGGCATCAGAGCAGCCGATTGTCTGTTGTGCCCAGTCATAGCCGAATAGCCTCTCCA
CCCAAGCGGCCGGAGAACCTGCGTGCAATCCATCTTGTTCAATCATGCGAAACGATCCTCATCCTGTCTC
TTGATCAGATCATGATCCCCTGCGCCATCAGATCCTTGGCGGCAAGAAAGCCATCCAGTTTACTTTGCAG
GGCTTCCCAACCTTACCAGAGGGCGCCCCAGCTGGCAATTCCGACGTCGGTGCCTAATGAGTGAGCTAAC
TTACATTAATTGCGTTGCGCTCACTGCCCGCTTTCCAGTCGGGAAACCTGTCGTGCCAGCTGCATTAATG
AATCGGCCAACGCGCGGGGAGAGGCGGTTTGCGTATTGGGCGCCAGGGTGGTTTTTCTTTTCACCAGTGA
GACGGGCAACAGCTGATTGCCCTTCACCGCCTGGCCCTGAGAGAGTTGCAGCAAGCGGTCCACGCTGGTT
TGCCCCAGCAGGCGAAAATCCTGTTTGATGGTGGTTAACGGCGGGATATAACATGAGCTGTCTTCGGTAT
CGTCGTATCCCACTACCGAGATGTCCGCACCAACGCGCAGCCCGGACTCGGTAATGGCGCGCATTGCGCC
CAGCGCCATCTGATCGTTGGCAACCAGCATCGCAGTGGGAACGATGCCCTCATTCAGCATTTGCATGGTT
TGTTGAAAACCGGACATGGCACTCCAGTCGCCTTCCCGTTCCGCTATCGGCTGAATTTGATTGCGAGTGA
GATATTTATGCCAGCCAGCCAGACGCAGACGCGCCGAGACAGAACTTAATGGGCCCGCTAACAGCGCGAT
TTGCTGGTGACCCAATGCGACCAGATGCTCCACGCCCAGTCGCGTACCGTCTTCATGGGAGAAAATAATA
CTGTTGATGGGTGTCTGGTCAGAGACATCAAGAAATAACGCCGGAACATTAGTGCAGGCAGCTTCCACAG
CAATGGCATCCTGGTCATCCAGCGGATAGTTAATGATCAGCCCACTGACGCGTTGCGCGAGAAGATTGTG
CACCGCCGCTTTACAGGCTTCGACGCCGCTTCGTTCTACCATCGACACCACCACGCTGGCACCCAGTTGA
TCGGCGCGAGATTTAATCGCCGCGACAATTTGCGACGGCGCGTGCAGGGCCAGACTGGAGGTGGCAACGC
CAATCAGCAACGACTGTTTGCCCGCCAGTTGTTGTGCCACGCGGTTGGGAATGTAATTCAGCTCCGCCAT
CGCCGCTTCCACTTTTTCCCGCGTTTTCGCAGAAACGTGGCTGGCCTGGTTCACCACGCGGGAAACGGTC
TGATAAGAGACACCGGCATACTCTGCGACATCGTATAACGTTACTGGTTTCACATTCACCACCCTGAATT
GACTCTCTTCCGGGCGCTATCATGCCATACCGCGAAAGGTTTTGCGCCATTCGATGGTGTCCGGGATCTC
GACGCTCTCCCTTATGCGACTCCTGCATTAGGAAGCAGCCCAGTAGTAGGTTGAGGCCGTTGAGCACCGC
CGCCGCAAGGAATGGTGCATGCAAGGAGATGGCGCCCAACAGTCCCCCGGCCACGGGGCCTGCCACCATA
CCCACGCCGAAACAAGCGCTCATGAGCCCGAAGTGGCGAGCCCGATCTTCCCCATCGGTGATGTCGGCGA
TATAGGCGCCAGCAACCGCACCTGTGGCGCCGGTGATGCCGGCCACGATGCGTCCGGCGTAGAGGATCGA
GATCGTTTAGGCACCCCAGGCTTTACACTTTATGCTTCCGGCTCGTATAATGTGTGGAATTGTGAGCGGA
TAACAATTTCAGAATTCAAAAGATCTTTTAAGAAGGAGATATACAT
Features (pLannotate 1.2.2; 14 found; start..end, strand, type, name):
   1251..4325    +  CDS            acrB: ACRB_ECOLI - Also known as acrE. Experimental evidence at protein level: Swiss-Prot protein existence level 1. (Microbial infection) Involved in contact-dependent growth inhibition (CDI), acts downstream of BamA, the receptor for CDI. Its role in CDI is independent of the AcrA-AcrB-TolC efflux pump complex. From Escherichia coli (strain K12).
   5892..5963    +  terminator     rrnB T1 terminator: transcription terminator T1 from the E. coli rrnB gene
   5979..6006    +  terminator     T7Te terminator: phage T7 early transcription terminator
   6025..6080    -  rep_origin     RSF ori (fragment): Plasmids containing the RSF 1030 origin of replication can be propagated in E. coli cells that contain additional plasmids with compatible origins.
   6168..6713    -  rep_origin     p15A ori: Plasmids containing the medium-copy-number p15A origin of replication can be propagated in E. coli cells that contain a second plasmid with the ColE1 origin.
   6827..6921    -  terminator     lambda t0 terminator: transcription terminator from phage lambda
   6955..7746    -  CDS            neo: KKA2_KLEPN - Also known as kan, nptII. Experimental evidence at protein level: Swiss-Prot protein existence level 1. Resistance to kanamycin, neomycin, paromomycin, ribostamycin, butirosin and gentamicin B. From Klebsiella pneumoniae.
   7778..7882    -  CDS            tnpA (fragment): TN5P_ECOLX - Also known as tnp. Experimental evidence at protein level: Swiss-Prot protein existence level 1. Mediates transposition of transposon Tn5 by a 'cut and paste' mechanism. First, the monomeric transposase binds the 19 bp inverted DNA repeats flanking the transposon. Then, dimerization of the DNA- bound transposase creates a synaptic DNA complex. After nicking of the first DNA strand, excision of the transposon proceeds through a series of intermediates. The transposase then mediates the insertion of the transposon at a new site by strand transfer. The activity of the wild- type tran
   7897..7918    -  protein_bind   CAP binding site: CAP binding activates transcription in the presence of cAMP. E. coli catabolite activator protein
   7931..9013    -  CDS            lacI: lac repressor; lacI; The lac repressor binds to the lac operator to inhibit transcription in E. coli. This inhibition can be relieved by adding lactose or isopropyl-β-D-thiogalactopyranoside (IPTG).
   9014..9091    -  promoter       lacI promoter: lacI
   9099..9378    -  CDS            TcR (fragment): tetracycline efflux protein; tet; confers resistance to tetracycline
   9402..9432    +  promoter       lac UV5 promoter: E. coli lac promoter with an "up" mutation
   9440..9456    +  protein_bind   lac operator: The lac repressor binds to the lac operator to inhibit transcription in E. coli. This inhibition can be relieved by adding lactose or isopropyl-β-D-thiogalactopyranoside (IPTG). lac repressor encoded by lacI
