[The description below was written by a language model from this plasmid's Addgene catalogue record and pLannotate feature annotations shown in this document.]
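Description:
pBbA5k-Maqu_0582 is a 9,496 bp bacterial expression plasmid built on the pBbA5k backbone and designed to produce an efflux pump in E. coli as a means of increasing tolerance to biofuel. It replicates from a p15A origin, a medium-copy replicon compatible with ColE1-type plasmids, which allows it to be combined with a second plasmid in the same cell. The stated purpose describes it as medium copy, although the catalogue copy-number field lists it as high copy; the p15A origin in the feature table supports the former. Selection is by kanamycin through the neo/nptII gene. Short fragments annotated as RSF ori, Tn5 transposase and TcR appear to be backbone remnants rather than functional elements.

The payload is a roughly 5.9 kb efflux pump insert assembled by Gibson cloning. The depositor comments mention both Maqu_0582 and Maqu_0583, so the insert apparently spans more than one gene. The automated annotation marks only one large open reading frame, labelled by similarity to E. coli AcrB, the inner-membrane component of the AcrAB-TolC pump. This is best read as a homology hit to a related transporter, not as the E. coli gene itself, and the rest of the insert is unannotated. The source organism is not stated in the record. Expression is driven by a lacUV5 promoter with a lac operator and is repressed by plasmid-encoded LacI, so it can be induced with IPTG. The rrnB T1 and T7Te terminators follow the insert. The depositor notes D1044N in Maqu_0582 and M1I in Maqu_0583 relative to the genomic reference, and reports that they do not affect function. The plasmid was used to study trade-offs when combining efflux pumps to improve biofuel tolerance.
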