Addgene plasmid #86200: pBbA5k-Maqu_0582
Purpose: Expresses efflux pump in E. coli to provide resistance to biofuel (medium copy)
Depositing lab: Mary Dunlop. Depositing organization: University of Vermont and State Agricultural College. Publication: Trade-Offs in Improving Biofuel Tolerance Using Combinations of Efflux Pumps. Turner WJ, Dunlop MJ. ACS Synth Biol. 2015 Oct 16;4(10):1056-63. doi: 10.1021/sb500307w. Epub 2014 Dec 12. PubMed 25496359.
Backbone
  Vector backbone: pBbA5k
  Total vector size (bp): 9496
  Vector type: Bacterial Expression
Growth in bacteria
  Bacterial resistance: Kanamycin, 50 μg/mL
  Growth temperature: 37°C
  Growth strain: DH5alpha
  Copy number: High Copy
Gene/Insert
  Gene/Insert name: Efflux pump
  Insert size (bp): 5853
  Promoter: ATCGTTTAGGCACCCCAGGCTTTACACTTTATGCTTCCGGCTCGTATAATGTGTGGAATTGTGAGCGGATAACAAT
  Cloning method: Gibson Cloning
  Sequencing primers: 5′ GGATCCAAACTCGAGTAAGG; 3′ GATCTTTTAAGAAGGAGATATACAT
Terms and licenses: Academic/Nonprofit Terms; Industry Terms: Not Available to Industry
Depositor comments: This plasmid carries D1044N in Maqu_0582 and M1I in Maqu_0583 compared to the genomic reference sequence. These mutations do not affect plasmid function.
How to cite: pBbA5k-Maqu_0582 was a gift from Mary Dunlop (Addgene plasmid # 86200 ; http://n2t.net/addgene:86200 ; RRID:Addgene_86200)
